>Addgene plasmid #160398 | JD639 | addgene full sequence | sequence record 318342 | Addgene NGS Result
CGTTTGCAGGGCCATAGACGGCCGCCAGCCCAGCGGCGAGGGCAACCAGCCCGGTGAGCGTCGGAAAGGC
GCTCGGTCTTGCCTTGCTCGTCGGTGATGTACTTCACCAGCTCCGCGAAGTCGCTCTTCTTGATGGAGCG
CATGGGGACGTGCTTGGCAATCACGCGCACCCCCCGGCCGTTTTAGCGGCTAAAAAAGTCATGGCTCTGC
CCTCGGGCGGACCACGCCCATCATGACCTTGCCAAGCTCGTCCTGCTTCTCTTCGATCTTCGCCAGCAGG
GCGAGGATCGTGGCATCACCGAACCGCGCCGTGCGCGGGTCGTCGGTGAGCCAGAGTTTCAGCAGGCCGC
CCAGGCGGCCCAGGTCGCCATTGATGCGGGCCAGCTCGCGGACGTGCTCATAGTCCACGACGCCCGTGAT
TTTGTAGCCCTGGCCGACGGCCAGCAGGTAGGCCGACAGGCTCATGCCGGCCGCCGCCGCCTTTTCCTCA
ATCGCTCTTCGTTCGTCTGGAAGGCAGTACACCTTGATAGGTGGGCTGCCCTTCCTGGTTGGCTTGGTTT
CATCAGCCATCCGCTTGCCCTCATCTGTTACGCCGGCGGTAGCCGGCCAGCCTCGCAGAGCAGGATTCCC
GTTGAGCACCGCCAGGTGCGAATAAGGGACAGTGAAGAAGGAACACCCGCTCGCGGGTGGGCCTACTTCA
CCTATCCTGCCCGGCTGACGCCGTTGGATACACCAAGGAAAGTCTACACGAACCCTTTGGCAAAATCCTG
TATATCGTGCGAAAAAGGATGGATATACCGAAAAAATCGCTATAATGACCCCGAAGCAGGGTTATGCAGC
GGAAAAGCGCCACGCTTCCCGAAGGGAGAAAGGCGGACAGGTATCCGGTAAGCGGCAGGGTCGGAACAGG
AGAGCGCACGAGGGAGCTTCCAGGGGGAAACGCCTGGTATCTTTATAGTCCTGTCGGGTTTCGCCACCTC
TGACTTGAGCGTCGATTTTTGTGATGCTCGTCAGGGGGGCGGAGCCTATGGAAAAACGCCAGCAACGCGG
CCTTTTTACGGTTCCTGGCCTTTTGCTGGCCTTTTGCTCACATGTTCTTTCCTGCGTTATCCCCTGATTC
TGTGGATAACCGTATTACCGCCTTTGAGTGAGCTGATACCGCTCGCCGCAGCCGAACGACCGAGCGCAGC
GAGTCAGTGAGCGAGGAAGCGGAAGAGCGCCAGAAGGCCGCCAGAGAGGCCGAGCGCGGCCGTGAGGCTT
GGACGCTAGGGCAGGGCATGAAAAAGCCCGTAGCGGGCTGCTACGGGCGTCTGACGCGGTGGAAAGGGGG
AGGGGATGTTGTCTACATGGCTCTGCTGTAGTGAGTGGGTTGCGCTCCGGCAGCGGTCCTGATCAATCGT
CACCCTTTCTCGGTCCTTCAACGTTCCTGACAACGAGCCTCCTTTTCGCCAATCCATCGACAATCACCGC
GAGTCCCTGCTCGAACGCTGCGTCCGGACCGGCTTCGTCGAAGGCGTCTATCGCGGCCCGCAACAGCGGC
GAGAGCGGAGCCTGTTCAACGGTGCCGCCGCGCTCGCCGGCATCGCTGTCGCCGGCCTGCTCCTCAAGCA
CGGCCCCAACAGTGAAGTAGCTGATTGTCATCAGCGCATTGACGGCGTCCCCGGCCGAAAAACCCGCCTC
GCAGAGGAAGCGAAGCTGCGCGTCGGCCGTTTCCATCTGCGGTGCGCCCGGTCGCGTGCCGGCATGGATG
CGCGCGCCATCGCGGTAGGCGAGCAGCGCCTGCCTGAAGCTGCGGGCATTCCCGATCAGAAATGAGCGCC
AGTCGTCGTCGGCTCTCGGCACCGAATGCGTATGATTCTCCGCCAGCATGGCTTCGGCCAGTGCGTCGAG
CAGCGCCCGCTTGTTCCTGAAGTGCCAGTAAAGCGCCGGCTGCTGAACCCCCAACCGTTCCGCCAGTTTG
CGTGTCGTCAGACCGTCTACGCCGACCTCGTTCAACAGGTCCAGGGCGGCACGGATCACTGTATTCGGCT
GCAACTTTGTCATGCTTGACACTTTATCACTGATAAACATAATATGTCCACCAACTTATCAGTGATAAAG
AATCCGCGCGTTCAATCGGACCAGCGGAGGCTGGTCCGGAGGCCAGACGTGAAACCCAACATACCCCTGA
TCGTAATTCTGAGCACTGTCGCGCTCGACGCTGTCGGCATCGGCCTGATTATGCCGGTGCTGCCGGGCCT
CCTGCGCGATCTGGTTCACTCGAACGACGTCACCGCCCACTATGGCATTCTGCTGGCGCTGTATGCGTTG
GTGCAATTTGCCTGCGCACCTGTGCTGGGCGCGCTGTCGGATCGTTTCGGGCGGCGGCCAATCTTGCTCG
TCTCGCTGGCCGGCGCCAGATCTGGGGAACCCTGTGGTTGGCATGCACATACAAATGGACGAACGGATAA
ACCTTTTCACGCCCTTTTAAATATCCGATTATTCTAATAAACGCTCTTTTCTCTTAGGTTTACCCGCCAA
TATATCCTGTCAAACACTGATAGTTTAAACTGAAGGCGGGAAACGACAATCTGATCATGAGCGGAGAATT
AAGGGAGTCACGTTATGACCCCCGCCGATGACGCGGGACAAGCCGTTTTACGTTTGGAACTGACAGAACC
GCAACGTTGAAGGAGCCACTCAGCCGCGGGTTTCTGGAGTTTAATGAGCTAAGCACATACGTCAGAAACC
ATTATTGCGCGTTCAAAAGTCGCCTAAGGTCACTATCAGCTAGCAAATATTTCTTGTCAAAAATGCTCCA
CTGACGTTCCATAAATTCCCCTCGGTATCCAATTAGAGTCTCATATTCACTCTCAATCCAAATAATCTGC
ACCGGATCTGGATCGTTTCGCATGATTGAACAAGATGGATTGCACGCAGGTTCTCCGGCCGCTTGGGTGG
AGAGGCTATTCGGCTATGACTGGGCACAACAGACAATCGGCTGCTCTGATGCCGCCGTGTTCCGGCTGTC
AGCGCAGGGGCGCCCGGTTCTTTTTGTCAAGACCGACCTGTCCGGTGCCCTGAATGAACTGCAGGACGAG
GCAGCGCGGCTATCGTGGCTGGCCACGACGGGCGTTCCTTGCGCAGCTGTGCTCGACGTTGTCACTGAAG
CGGGAAGGGACTGGCTGCTATTGGGCGAAGTGCCGGGGCAGGATCTCCTGTCATCTCACCTTGCTCCTGC
CGAGAAAGTATCCATCATGGCTGATGCAATGCGGCGGCTGCATACGCTTGATCCGGCTACCTGCCCATTC
GACCACCAAGCGAAACATCGCATCGAGCGAGCACGTACTCGGATGGAAGCCGGTCTTGTCGATCAGGATG
ATCTGGACGAAGAGCATCAGGGGCTCGCGCCAGCCGAACTGTTCGCCAGGCTCAAGGCGCGCATGCCCGA
CGGCGATGATCTCGTCGTGACCCATGGCGATGCCTGCTTGCCGAATATCATGGTGGAAAATGGCCGCTTT
TCTGGATTCATCGACTGTGGCCGGCTGGGTGTGGCGGACCGCTATCAGGACATAGCGTTGGCTACCCGTG
ATATTGCTGAAGAGCTTGGCGGCGAATGGGCTGACCGCTTCCTCGTGCTTTACGGTATCGCCGCTCCCGA
TTCGCAGCGCATCGCCTTCTATCGCCTTCTTGACGAGTTCTTCTGAGCGGGACTCTGGGGTTCGAAATGA
CCGACCAAGCGACGCCCAACCTGCCATCACGAGATTTCGATTCCACCGCCGCCTTCTATGAAAGGTTGGG
CTTCGGAATCGTTTTCCGGGACGCCGGCTGGATGATCCTCCAGCGCGGGGATCTCATGCTGGAGTTCTTC
GCCCACGGGATCTCTGCGGAACAGGCGGTCGAAGGTGCCGATATCATTACGACAGCAACGGCCGACAAGC
ACAACGCCACGATCCTGAGCGACAATATGATCGGGCCCGGCGTCCACATCAACGGCGTCGGCGGCGACTG
CCCAGGCAAGACCGAGATGCACCGCGATATCTTGCTGCGTTCGGATATTTTCGTGGAGTTCCCGCCACAG
ACCCGGATGATCCCCGATCGTTCAAACATTTGGCAATAAAGTTTCTTAAGATTGAATCCTGTTGCCGGTC
TTGCGATGATTATCATATAATTTCTGTTGAATTACGTTAAGCATGTAATAATTAACATGTAATGCATGAC
GTTATTTATGAGATGGGTTTTTATGATTAGAGTCCCGCAATTATACATTTAATACGCGATAGAAAACAAA
ATATAGCGCGCAAACTAGGATAAATTATCGCGCGCGGTGTCATCTATGTTACTAGATCGGGCCTCCTGTC
[82 nt withheld, positions 4341-4422]
GCTCTGAGGGA
[161 nt withheld, positions 4434-4594]
T
[41 nt withheld, positions 4596-4636]
T
[62 nt withheld, positions 4638-4699]
A
[35 nt withheld, positions 4701-4735]
CCTCCCTCAATCGGTTGAATGTCGCCCTTTTGTCTTTGGCCCAATACGCAAACCGCCTCTCCCCGCGCGT
TGGCCGATTCATTAATGCAGCTGGCACGACAGGTTTCCCGACTGGAAAGCGGGCAGTGAGCGCAACGCAA
TTAATGTGAGTTAGCTCACTCATTAGGCACCCCAGGCTTTACACTTTATGCTTCCGGCTCGTATGTTGTG
TGGAATTGTGAGCGGATAACAATTTCACACAGGAAACAGCTATGACCATGATTACGCCAAGCTTGCATGC
CTGCAGGTCCCCAGATTAGCCTTTTCAATTTCAGAAAGAATGCTAACCCACAGATGGTTAGAGAGGCTTA
CGCAGCAGGTCTCATCAAGACGATCTACCCGAGCAATAATCTCCAGGAAATCAAATACCTTCCCAAGAAG
GTTAAAGATGCAGTCAAAAGATTCAGGACTAACTGCATCAAGAACACAGAGAAAGATATATTTCTCAAGA
TCAGAAGTACTATTCCAGTATGGACGATTCAAGGCTTGCTTCACAAACCAAGGCAAGTAATAGAGATTGG
AGTCTCTAAAAAGGTAGTTCCCACTGAATCAAAGGCCATGGAGTCAAAGATTCAAATAGAGGACCTAACA
GAACTCGCCGTAAAGACTGGCGAACAGTTCATACAGAGTCTCTTACGACTCAATGACAAGAAGAAAATCT
TCGTCAACATGGTGGAGCACGACACACTTGTCTACTCCAAAAATATCAAAGATACAGTCTCAGAAGACCA
AAGGGCAATTGAGACTTTTCAACAAAGGGTAATATCCGGAAACCTCCTCGGATTCCATTGCCCAGCTATC
TGTCACTTTATTGTGAAGATAGTGGAAAAGGAAGGTGGCTCCTACAAATGCCATCATTGCGATAAAGGAA
AGGCCATCGTTGAAGATGCCTCTGCCGACAGTGGTCCCAAAGATGGACCCCCACCCACGAGGAGCATCGT
GGAAAAAGAAGACGTTCCAACCACGTCTTCAAAGCAAGTGGATTGATGTGATATCTCCACTGACGTAAGG
GATGACGCACAATCCCACTATCCTTCGCAAGACCCTTCCTCTATATAAGGAAGTTCATTTCATTTGGAGA
GAACACGGGGGACTCTAGAGTTATCAACAAGTTTGTACAAAAAAGCTGCCACCATGAAGCAAAGCTTTGT
GGGGGTTTCTTCACAAACAGAGGCTGAGACAAGAGCCAGAGAGAGTGACACACAGACACACCCACAAAGG
AACCTCAGTCACTGTCCCCAAAAACATCCTCAAAACTTGCAAAGAACCCAAAATGGTGGGTCTGTTGGGG
GGGCATCAATGGCAACAGGGATGATGGTGAGGTCATCACCATTCACAGTGTCTCAGTGGCAGGAGCTGGA
GCATCAAGCTTTGATCTTTAAGTATCTAATGGCAGGACTACCCGTCCCACCTGATCTTGTGCTTCCTATT
CAGAAGAGCTTTGAATCTATGTCTTCTAGGTTCTTCCACCATCCTACCATGGGTTACTGTTCCTTCTATG
GGAAGAAGGTGGACCCGGAGCCAGGTAGATGCCGGAGGACTGATGGCAAGAAATGGAGGTGCTCCAAAGA
CGCCTACCCGGACTCCAAGTACTGTGAGCGCCACATGCACCGTGGCCGCAACCGTTCTAGAAAACCGGTC
GAATCACAAACTACTACACAGTCTTCTTCGACTGTGACTTCACTAACTGTCACTGGAGGCAGTGGCAGTG
GAGCCGGGACCTTCCAGAACCTTCCCCTGCAAAACTTCAATAACCCCCAAGGCGGCCCGGGGTCCGGAAC
CAACCAATCCCAATTCCATATGGAGCCCATTCCCTATGGCATTCCTAATAAAGATTACAGGTATCTTCAT
GGACTTAAACCCGAGGTAGGCGAACATAGTTTCTTCTCTGAAGCTTCAGGAAGCAACAGGGGTCTTCAGA
TGGACTCGCCTTTGGACAGCACATGGCCTCTGATGCCATCACGGGTCTCATCATTCCCCCCATCAAAATC
AAGTGAAAACTCCATCTTGCAGAGTGACTACCCCCAGCATTCGTTCTTCAGCAGCGAATTTGCGTCGGGA
GAGGTTGTGAAACAGGAGGGTCAGTCTCTCCGTCCTTTCTTTGACGAGTGGCCTAAAACCAGAGACTCCT
GGTCCGGCCTTGAGGAAGAGAGGTCCAACCAGACCTCATTCTCCACAACCCAGCTCTCAATTTCGATCCC
AATGGCCTCCTCTGACTTCTCAACAACCAGCTCTCGGTCTCCCCACGATAACGCGGCCGCTGCCATGCAG
CCCATGATGGCAGCCTATTACCCCAGCAACGTCACCACTGATCACATTCAGCAGTATCTTGATGAAAACA
AGTCATTGATTCTGAAGATTGTTGAGAGCCAGAATTCAGGAAAATTGACTGAATGTGCAGAGAACCAGGC
AAGACTACAGAGAAACCTCATGTACCTGGCTGCAATCGCTGATTCTCAACCCCAACCACCCACCATGCAT
GCTCAGTTCCCTCCTAGTGGCATTGTTCAGCCAGGAGCTCACTACATGCAGCACCAACAAGCTCAACAAA
TGACACCACAGTCGCTCCTGGCTGCACGCTCCTCCATGCTGTACTCCCAACAACCATTTTCGGCCCTGCA
ACAACAACAAGCCATCCATAGCCAGCTTGGCATGGGCTCTGGTGGAAGTGCAGGACTTCACATGCTGCAA
AGCGAGGGGAGTAATCCAGGAGGCAATGGAACACTGGGGACTGATATGGGAAATGCAGAAGGGCGAGGAG
GGAACTCAGGAGGTCAGGGTGGGGATGGAGGTGAGACTCTTTACTTGAAAGCTGCTGAAGATGGGAATTG
ACGTTCAGCTTTCTTGTACAAAGTGGTTGATAACAGCGGGTTAATTAACATCTTTTACCCATACGATGTT
CCTGACTATGCGGGCTATCCCTATGACGTCCCGGACTATGCAGGATCCTATCCATATGACGTTCCAGATT
ACGCTGCTCAGTGCAGCGCTTAGAGCTCGAATTTCCCCGATCGTTCAAACATTTGGCAATAAAGTTTCTT
AAGATTGAATCCTGTTGCCGGTCTTGCGATGATTATCATATAATTTCTGTTGAATTACGTTAAGCATGTA
ATAATTAACATGTAATGCATGACGTTATTTATGAGATGGGTTTTTATGATTAGAGTCCCGCAATTATACA
TTTAATACGCGATAGAAAACAAAATATAGCGCGCAAACTAGGATAAATTATCGCGCGCGGTGTCATCTAT
GTTACTAGATCGGGAATTAGCTTCATCAACGCAAGACATGCGCACGACCGTCTGACAGGAGAGGAATTTC
CGACGAGCACAGAAAGGACTTGCTCTTGGACGTAGGCCTATTTCTCAGGCACATGTATCAAGTGTTCGGA
CGTGGGTTTTCGATGGTGTATCAGCCGCCGCCAACTGGGAGATGAGGAGGCTTTCTTGGGGGGCAGTCAG
CAGTTCATTTCACAAGACAGAGGAACTTGTAAGGAGATGCACTGATTTATCTTGGCGCAAACCAGCAGGA
CGAATTAGTGGGAATAGCCCGCGAATATCTAAGTTATGCCTGTCGGCATGAGCAGAAACTTCCAATTCGA
AACAGTTTGGAGAGGTTGTTTTTGGGCATACCTTTTGTTAGTCAGCCTCTCGATTGCTCATCGTCATTAC
ACAGTACCGAAGTTTGATCGATCTAGTAACATAGATGACACCGCGCGCGATAATTTATCCTAGTTTGCGC
GCTATATTTTGTTTTCTATCGCGTATTAAATGTATAATTGCGGGACTCTAATCATAAAAACCCATCTCAT
AAATAACGTCATGCATTACATGTTAATTATTACATGCTTAACGTAATTCAACAGAAATTATATGATAATC
ATCGCAAGACCGGCAACAGGATTCAATCTTAAGAAACTTTATTGCCAAATGTTTGAACGATCTGCTTCGA
CGCACTCCTTCTTTACTCCACCATCTCGTCCTTATTGAAAACGTGGGTAGCACCAAAACGAATCAAGTCG
CTGGAACTGAAGTTACCAATCACGCTGGATGATTTGCCAGTTGGATTAATCTTGCCTTTCCCCGCATGAA
TAATATTGATGAATGCATGCGTGAGGGGTATTTCGATTTTGGCAATAGCTGCAATTGCCGCGACATCCTC
CAACGAGCATAATTCTTCAGAAAAATAGCGATGTTCCATGTTGTCAGGGCATGCATGATGCACGTTATGA
GGTGACGGTGCTAGGCAGTATTCCCTCAAAGTTTCATAGTCAGTATCATATTCATCATTGCATTCCTGCA
AGAGAGAATTGAGACGCAATCCACACGCTGCGGCAACCTTCCGGCGTTCGTGGTCTATTTGCTCTTGGAC
GTTGCAAACGTAAGTGTTGGATCCCGGTCGGCATCTACTCTATTCCTTTGCCCTCGGACGAGTGCTGGGG
CGTCGGTTTCCACTATCGGCGAGTACTTCTACACAGCCATCGGTCCAGACGGCCGCGCTTCTGCGGGCGA
TTTGTGTACGCCCGACAGTCCCGGCTCCGGATCGGACGATTGCGTCGCATCGACCCTGCGCCCAAGCTGC
ATCATCGAAATTGCCGTCAACCAAGCTCTGATAGAGTTGGTCAAGACCAATGCGGAGCATATACGCCCGG
AGCCGCGGCGATCCTGCAAGCTCCGGATGCCTCCGCTCGAAGTAGCGCGTCTGCTGCTCCATACAAGCCA
ACCACGGCCTCCAGAAGAAGATGTTGGCGACCTCGTATTGGGAATCCCCGAACATCGCCTCGCTCCAGTC
AATGACCGCTGTTATGCGGCCATTGTCCGTCAGGACATTGTTGGAGCCGAAATCCGCGTGCACGAGGTGC
CGGACTTCGGGGCAGTCCTCGGCCCAAAGCATCAGCTCATCGAGAGCCTGCGCGACGGACGCACTGACGG
TGTCGTCCATCACAGTTTGCCAGTGATACACATGGGGATCAGCAATCGCGCATATGAAATCACGCCATGT
AGTGTATTGACCGATTCCTTGCGGTCCGAATGGGCCGAACCCGCTCGTCTGGCTAAGATCGGCCGCAGCG
ATCGCATCCATGGCCTCCGCGACCGGCTGCAGAACAGCGGGCAGTTCGGTTTCAGGCAGGTCTTGCAACG
TGACACCCTGTGCACGGCGGGAGATGCAATAGGTCAGGCTCTCGCTGAATTCCCCAATGTCAAGCACTTC
CGGAATCGGGAGCGCGGCCGATGCAAAGTGCCGATAAACATAACGATCTTTGTAGAAACCATCGGCGCAG
CTATTTACCCGCAGGACATATCCACGCCCTCCTACATCGAAGCTGAAAGCACGAGATTCTTCGCCCTCCG
AGAGCTGCATCAGGTCGGAGACGCTGTCGAACTTTTCGATCAGAAACTTCTCGACAGACGTCGCGGTGAG
TTCAGGCTTTTTCATATCGGGGTCGTCCTCTCCAAATGAAATGAACTTCCTTATATAGAGGAAGGGTCTT
GCGAAGGATAGTGGGATTGTGCGTCATCCCTTACGTCAGTGGAGATATCACATCAATCCACTTGCTTTGA
AGACGTGGTTGGAACGTCTTCTTTTTCCACGATGCTCCTCGTGGGTGGGGGTCCATCTTTGGGACCACTG
TCGGCAGAGGCATCTTGAACGATAGCCTTTCCTTTATCGCAATGATGGCATTTGTAGGTGCCACCTTCCT
TTTCTACTGTCCTTTTGATGAAGTGACAGATAGCTGGGCAATGGAATCCGAGGAGGTTTCCCGATATTAC
CCTTTGTTGAAAAGTCTCAATAGCCCTTTGGTCTTCTGAGACTGTATCTTTGATATTCTTGGAGTAGACG
AGAGTGTCGTGCTCCACCATGTTGACGGATCTCTAGGACGCGTCGACGCGTCGACGCGTCGACGCGTCGA
CGCGTCCTAGAAGCTAATTCACTGGCCGTCGTTTTACAACGTCGTGACTGGGAAAACCCTGGCGTTACCC
AACTTAATCGCCTTGCAGCACATCCCCCTTTCGCCAGCTGGCGTAATAGCGAAGAGGCCCGCACCGATCG
CCCTTCCCAACAGTTGCGCAGCCTGAATG
[44 nt withheld, positions 10855-10898]
C
[141 nt withheld, positions 10900-11040]
CCTTTGACGTTGGAGTCCACGTTCTTT
[37 nt withheld, positions 11068-11104]
ACCCTATCTCGGGCTATTCTTTTGATTTATAAGGGATTTTGCCGATTTCGGAACCACCATCAAACAGGAT
TTTCGCCTGCTGGGGCAAACCAGCGTGGACCGCTTGCTGCAACTCTCTCAGGGCCAGGCGGTGAAGGGCA
ATCAGCTGTTGCCCGTCTCACTGGTGAAAAGAAAAACCACCCCAGTACATTAAAAACGTCCGCAATGTGT
TATTAAGTTGTCTAAGCGTCAATTTGTTTACACCACAATATATCCTGCCACCAGCCAGCCAACAGCTCCC
CGACCGGCAGCTCGGCACAAAATCACCACTCGATACAGGCAGCCCATCAGTCCGGGACGGCGTCAGCGGG
AGAGCCGTTGTAAGGCGGCAGACTTTGCTCATGTTACCGATGCTATTCGGAAGAACGGCAACTAAGCTGC
CGGGTTTGAAACACGGATGATCTCGCGGAGGGTAGCATGTTGATTGTAACGATGACAGAGCGTTGCTGCC
TGTGATCAAATATCATCTCCCTCGCAGAGATCCGAATTATCAGCCTTCTTATTCATTTCTCGCTTAACCG
TGACAGGCTGTCGATCTTGAGAACTATGCCGACATAATAGGAAATCGCTGGATAAAGCCGCTGAGGAAGC
TGAGTGGCGCTATTTCTTTAGAAGTGAACGTTGACGATATCAACTCCCCTATCCATTGCTCACCGAATGG
TACAGGTCGGGGACCCGAAGTTCCGACTGTCGGCCTGATGCATCCCCGGCTGATCGACCCCAGATCTGGG
GCTGAGAAAGCCCAGTAAGGAAACAACTGTAGGTTCGAGTCGCGAGATCCCCCGGAACCAAAGGAAGTAG
GTTAAACCCGCTCCGATCAGGCCGAGCCACGCCAGGCCGAGAACATTGGTTCCTGTAGGCATCGGGATTG
GCGGATCAAACACTAAAGCTACTGGAACGAGCAGAAGTCCTCCGGCCGCCAGTTGCCAGGCGGTAAAGGT
GAGCAGAGGCACGGGAGGTTGCCACTTGCGGGTCAGCACGGTTCCGAACGCCATGGAAACCGCCCCCGCC
AGGCCCGCTGCGACGCCGACAGGATCTAGCGCTGCGTTTGGTGTCAACACCAACAGCGCCACGCCCGCAG
TTCCGCAAATAGCCCCCAGGACCGCCATCAATCGTATCGGGCTACCTAGCAGAGCGGCAGAGATGAACAC
GACCATCAGCGGCTGCACAGCGCCTACCGTCGCCGCGACCCCGCCCGGCAGGCGGTAGACCGAAATAAAC
AACAAGCTCCAGAATAGCGAAATATTAAGTGCGCCGAGGATGAAGATGCGCATCCACCAGATTCCCGTTG
GAATCTGTCGGACGATCATCACGAGCAATAAACCCGCCGGCAACGCCCGCAGCAGCATACCGGCGACCCC
TCGGCCTCGCTGTTCGGGCTCCACGAAAACGCCGGACAGATGCGCCTTGTGAGCGTCCTTGGGGCCGTCC
TCCTGTTTGAAGACCGACAGCCCAATGATCTCGCCGTCGATGTAGGCGCCGAATGCCACGGCATCTCGCA
ACCGTTCAGCGAACGCCTCCATGGGCTTTTTCTCCTCGTGCTCGTAAACGGACCCGAACATCTCTGGAGC
TTTCTTCAGGGCCGACAATCGGATCTCGCGGAAATCCTGCACGTCGGCCGCTCCAAGCCGTCGAATCTGA
GCCTTAATCACAATTGTCAATTTTAATCCTCTGTTTATCGGCAGTTCGTAGAGCGCGCCGTGCGTCCCGA
GCGATACTGAGCGAAGCAAGTGCGTCGAGCAGTGCCCGCTTGTTCCTGAAATGCCAGTAAAGCGCTGGCT
GCTGAACCCCCAGCCGGAACTGACCCCACAAGGCCCTAGCGTTTGCAATGCACCAGGTCATCATTGACCC
AGGCGTGTTCCACCAGGCCGCTGCCTCGCAACTCTTCGCAGGCTTCGCCGACCTGCTCGCGCCACTTCTT
CACGCGGGTGGAATCCGATCCGCACATGAGGCGGAAGGTTTCCAGCTTGAGCGGGTACGGCTCCCGGTGC
GAGCTGAAATAGTCGAACATCCGTCGGGCCGTCGGCGACAGCTTGCGGTACTTCTCCCATATGAATTTCG
TGTAGTGGTCGCCAGCAAACAGCACGACGATTTCCTCGTCGATCAGGACCTGGCAACGGGACGTTTTCTT
GCCACGGTCCAGGACGCGGAAGCGGTGCAGCAGCGACACCGATTCCAGGTGCCCAACGCGGTCGGACGTG
AAGCCCATCGCCGTCGCCTGTAGGCGCGACAGGCATTCCTCGGCCTTCGTGTAATACCGGCCATTGATCG
ACCAGCCCAGGTCCTGGCAAAGCTCGTAGAACGTGAAGGTGATCGGCTCGCCGATAGGGGTGCGCTTCGC
GTACTCCAACACCTGCTGCCACACCAGTTCGTCATCGTCGGCCCGCAGCTCGACGCCGGTGTAGGTGATC
TTCACGTCCTTGTTGACGTGGAAAATGACCTTGTTTTGCAGCGCCTCGCGCGGGATTTTCTTGTTGCGCG
TGGTGAACAGGGCAGAGCGGGCCGTGTCGTTTGGCATCGCTCGCATCGTGTCCGGCCACGGCGCAATATC
GAACAAGGAAAGCTGCATTTCCTTGATCTGCTGCTTCGTGTGTTTCAGCAACGCGGCCTGCTTGGCCTCG
CTGACCTGTTTTGCCAGGTCCTCGCCGGCGGTTTTTCGCTTCTTGGTCGTCATAGTTCCTCGCGTGTCGA
TGGTCATCGACTTCGCCAAACCTGCCGCCTCCTGTTCGAGACGACGCGAACGCTCCACGGCGGCCGATGG
CGCGGGCAGGGCAGGGGGAGCCAGTTGCACGCTGTCGCGCTCGATCTTGGCCGTAGCTTGCTGGACCATC
GAGCCGACGGACTGGAAGGTTTCGCGGGGCGCACGCATGACGGTGCGGCTTGCGATGGTTTCGGCATCCT
CGGCGGAAAACCCCGCGTCGATCAGTTCTTGCCTGTATGCCTTCCGGTCAAACGTCCGATTCATTCACCC
TCCTTGCGGGATTGCCCCGACTCACGCCGGGGCAATGTGCCCTTATTCCTGATTTGACCCGCCTGGTGCC
TTGGTGTCCAGATAATCCACCTTATCGGCAATGAAGTCGGTCCCGTAGACCGTCTGGCCGTCCTTCTCGT
ACTTGGTATTCCGAATCTTGCCCTGCACGAATACCAGCGACCCCTTGCCCAAATACTTGCCGTGGGCCTC
GGCCTGAGAGCCAAAACACTTGATGCGGAAGAAGTCGGTGCGCTCCTGCTTGTCGCCGGCATCGTTGCGC
CACATCTAGGTACTAAAACAATTCATCCAGTAAAATATAATATTTTATTTTCTCCCAATCAGGCTTGATC
CCCAGTAAGTCAAAAAATAGCTCGACATACTGTTCTTCCCCGATATCCTCCCTGATCGACCGGACGCAGA
AGGCAATGTCATACCACTTGTCCGCCCTGCCGCTTCTCCCAAGATCAATAAAGCCACTTACTTTGCCATC
TTTCACAAAGATGTTGCTGTCTCCCAGGTCGCCGTGGGAAAAGACAAGTTCCTCTTCGGGCTTTTCCGTC
TTTAAAAAATCATACAGCTCGCGCGGATCTTTAAATGGAGTGTCTTCTTCCCAGTTTTCGCAATCCACAT
CGGCCAGATCGTTATTCAGTAAGTAATCCAATTCGGCTAAGCGGCTGTCTAAGCTATTCGTATAGGGACA
ATCCGATATGTCGATGGAGTGAAAGAGCCTGATGCACTCCGCATACAGCTCGATAATCTTTTCAGGGCTT
TGTTCATCTTCATACTCTTCCGAGCAAAGGACGCCATCGGCCTCACTCATGAGCAGATTGCTCCAGCCAT
CATGCCGTTCAAAGTGCAGGACCTTTGGAACAGGCAGCTTTCCTTCCAGCCATAGCATCATGTCCTTTTC
CCGTTCCACATCATAGGTGGTCCCTTTATACCGGCTGTCCGTCATTTTTAAATATAGGTTTTCATTTTCT
CCCACCAGCTTATATACCTTAGCAGGAGACATTCCTTCCGTATCTTTTACGCAGCGGTATTTTTCGATCA
GTTTTTTCAATTCCGGTGATATTCTCATTTTAGCCATTTATTATTTCCTTCCTCTTTTCTACAGTATTTA
AAGATACCCCAAGAAGCTAATTATAACAAGACGAACTCCAATTCACTGTTCCTTGCATTCTAAAACCTTA
AATACCAGAAAACAGCTTTTTCAAAGTTGTTTTCAAAGTTGGCGTATAACATAGTATCGACGGAGCCGAT
TTTGAAACCACAATTATGGGTGATGCTGCCAACTTACTGATTTAGTGTATGATGGTGTTTTTGAGGTGCT
CCAGTGGCTTCTGTTTCTATCAGCTGTCCCTCCTGTTCAGCTACTGACGGGGTGGTGCGTAACGGCAAAA
GCACCGCCGGACATCAGCGCTATCTCTGCTCTCACTGCCGTAAAACATGGCAACTGCAGTTCACTTACAC
CGCTTCTCAACCCGGTACGCACCAGAAAATCATTGATATGGCCATGAATGGCGTTGGATGCCGGGCAACA
GCCCGCATTATGGGCGTTGGCCTCAACACGATTTTACGTCACTTAAAAAACTCAGGCCGCAGTCGGTAAC
CTCGCGCATACAGCCGGGCAGTGACGTCATCGTCTGCGCGGAAATGGACGAACAGTGGGGCTATGTCGGG
GCTAAATCGCGCCAGCGCTGGCTGTTTTACGCGTATGACAGTCTCCGGAAGACGGTTGTTGCGCACGTAT
TCGGTGAACGCACTATGGCGACGCTGGGGCGTCTTATGAGCCTGCTGTCACCCTTTGACGTGGTGATATG
GATGACGGATGGCTGGCCGCTGTATGAATCCCGCCTGAAGGGAAAGCTGCACGTAATCAGCAAGCGATAT
ACGCAGCGAATTGAGCGGCATAACCTGAATCTGAGGCAGCACCTGGCACGGCTGGGACGGAAGTCGCTGT
CGTTCTCAAAATCGGTGGAGCTGCATGACAAAGTCATCGGGCATTATCTGAACATAAAACACTATCAATA
AGTTGGAGTCATTACCCAATTATGATAGAATTTACAAGCTATAAGGTTATTGTCCTGGGTTTCAAGCATT
AGTCCATGCAAGTTTTTATGCTTTGCCCATTCTATAGATATATTGATAAGCGCGCTGCCTATGCCTTGCC
CCCTGAAATCCTTACATACGGCGATATCTTCTATATAAAAGATATATTATCTTATCAGTATTGTCAATAT
ATTCAAGGCAATCTGCCTCCTCATCCTCTTCATCCTCTTCGTCTTGGTAGCTTTTTAAATATGGCGCTTC
ATAGAGTAATTCTGTAAAGGTCCAATTCTCGTTTTCATACCTCGGTATAATCTTACCTATCACCTCAAAT
GGTTCGCTGGGTTTATCGCACCCCCGAACACGAGCACGGCACCCGCGACCACTATGCCAAGAATGCCCAA
GGTAAAAATTGCCGGCCCCGCCATGAAGTCCGTGAATGCCCCGACGGCCGAAGTGAAGGGCAGGCCGCCA
CCCAGGCCGCCGCCCTCACTGCCCGGCACCTGGTCGCTGAATGTCGATGCCAGCACCTGCGGCACGTCAA
TGCTTCCGGGCGTCGCGCTCGGGCTGATCGCCCATCCCGTTACTGCCCCGATCCCGGCAATGGCAAGGAC
TGCCAGCGCTGCCATTTTTGGGGTGAGGCCGTTCGCGGCCGAGGGGCGCAGCCCCTGGGGGGATGGGAGG
CCCGCGTTAGCGGGCCGGGAGGGTTCGAGAAGGGGGGGCACCCCCCTTCGGCGTGCGCGGTCACGCGCAC
AGGGCGCAGCCCTGGTTAAAAACAAGGTTTATAAATATTGGTTTAAAAGCAGGTTAAAAGACAGGTTAGC
GGTGGCCGAAAAACGGGCGGAAACCCTTGCAAATGCTGGATTTTCTGCCTGTGGACAGCCCCTCAAATGT
CAATAGGTGCGCCCCTCATCTGTCAGCACTCTGCCCCTCAAGTGTCAAGGATCGCGCCCCTCATCTGTCA
GTAGTCGCGCCCCTCAAGTGTCAATACCGCAGGGCACTTATCCCCAGGCTTGTCCACATCATCTGTGGGA
AACTCGCGTAAAATCAGGCGTTTTCGCCGATTTGCGAGGCTGGCCAGCTCCACGTCGCCGGCCGAAATCG
AGCCTGCCCCTCATCTGTCAACGCCGCGCCGGGTGAGTCGGCCCCTCAAGTGTCAACGTCCGCCCCTCAT
CTGTCAGTGAGGGCCAAGTTTTCCGCGAGGTATCCACAACGCCGGCGGCCGCGGTGTCTCGCACACGGCT
TCGACGGCGTTTCTGGCG
Features (pLannotate 1.2.2; 41 found; start..end, strand, type, name):
    199..570     -  CDS            traJ: oriT-recognizing protein; traJ
    603..712     -  oriT           oriT: incP origin of transfer
    844..1034    +  rep_origin     ori (fragment): high-copy-number ColE1/pMB1/pBR322/pUC origin of replication
   1393..2043    -  CDS            TetR: tetracycline resistance regulatory protein; tetR
   2149..2398    +  CDS            TcR (fragment): tetracycline efflux protein; tetA; confers resistance to tetracycline
   2508..2532    -  misc_feature   RB T-DNA repeat: right border repeat from nopaline C58 T-DNA
   2688..2871    +  promoter       NOS promoter: nopaline synthase promoter NOS promoter
   2892..3686    +  CDS            NeoR/KanR: aminoglycoside phosphotransferase from Tn5; aph(3')-II (or nptII); confers resistance to neomycin, kanamycin, and G418 (Geneticin®)
   3707..3856    +  CDS            ble (fragment): BLE_KLEPN - Experimental evidence at protein level: Swiss-Prot protein existence level 1. Binding protein with a strong affinity to the bleomycin family of antibiotics. Binds to CL990; an antimitotic-antibiotic compound. From Klebsiella pneumoniae.
   3863..4069    +  CDS            ocd (fragment): OCD_AGRFC - Experimental evidence at protein level: Swiss-Prot protein existence level 1. Catalyzes the conversion of L-ornithine into L-proline with release of ammonia. Is involved in the utilization of nopaline, a catabolic pathway that proceeds through L-arginine and L-ornithine to L-proline. Nopaline is a predominant opine in plant cells transformed with Ti plasmid pTiC58. From Agrobacterium fabrum (strain C58 / ATCC 33970) (Agrobacterium tumefaciens (strain C58)).
   4076..4328    +  terminator     NOS terminator: nopaline synthase terminator and poly(A) signal
   4332..4775    +  CDS            M13 gene III (fragment) (sequence partly withheld): pIII; III; minor coat protein
   4774..4864    +  CDS            lacI (fragment): lac repressor; lacI; The lac repressor binds to the lac operator to inhibit transcription in E. coli. This inhibition can be relieved by adding lactose or isopropyl-β-D-thiogalactopyranoside (IPTG).
   4877..4898    +  protein_bind   CAP binding site: CAP binding activates transcription in the presence of cAMP. E. coli catabolite activator protein
   4913..4943    +  promoter       lac promoter: promoter for the E. coli lac operon
   4947..4969    +  protein_bind   lac operator (fragment): The lac repressor binds to the lac operator to inhibit transcription in E. coli. This inhibition can be relieved by adding lactose or isopropyl-β-D-thiogalactopyranoside (IPTG). lac repressor encoded by lacI
   5004..5024    -  misc_feature   MCS (fragment): pUC18/19 multiple cloning site
   5515..5856    +  promoter       CaMV 35S promoter: strong constitutive promoter from cauliflower mosaic virus
   5883..5901    +  protein_bind   attB1 (fragment): mutant version of attB; core recombination site for the Gateway® BP reaction BP Clonase™
   6104..7027    +  CDS            GRF1 (fragment): GRF1_MAIZE - Also known as GRF6 From Zea mays (Maize).
   7040..7603    +  CDS            GIF1 (fragment): GIF1_ARATH - Also known as AN3 From Arabidopsis thaliana (Mouse-ear cress).
   7611..7631    -  protein_bind   attB2: mutant version of attB; core recombination site for the Gateway® BP reaction BP Clonase™
   7661..7750    +  CDS            3xHA: three tandem HA epitope tags
   7784..8036    +  terminator     NOS terminator: nopaline synthase terminator and poly(A) signal
   8465..8717    -  terminator     NOS terminator: nopaline synthase terminator and poly(A) signal
   8741..9169    -  CDS            nos (fragment): DHNO_AGRT7 - Protein inferred from homology: Swiss-Prot protein existence level 3. From Agrobacterium tumefaciens (strain T37).
   9185..10210   -  CDS            HygR: aminoglycoside phosphotransferase from E. coli; aph(4)-Ia; confers resistance to hygromycin
  10220..10564   -  promoter       CaMV 35S promoter: strong constitutive promoter from cauliflower mosaic virus
  10221..10267   -  promoter       minimal CaMV 35S promoter: minimal 35S promoter from cauliflower mosaic virus
  10702..10857   +  CDS            lacZα (fragment) (sequence partly withheld): LacZα fragment of β-galactosidase; lacZ fragment
  10855..11155   +  rep_origin     M13 ori (fragment) (sequence partly withheld): M13 bacteriophage origin of replication; arrow indicates direction of (+) strand synthesis
  11156..11286   +  CDS            lacI (fragment): lac repressor; lacI; The lac repressor binds to the lac operator to inhibit transcription in E. coli. This inhibition can be relieved by adding lactose or isopropyl-β-D-thiogalactopyranoside (IPTG).
  11340..11364   -  misc_feature   LB T-DNA repeat: left border repeat from nopaline C58 T-DNA
  12821..12940   -  CDS            tetR (fragment): TETR1_ECOLX - Experimental evidence at protein level: Swiss-Prot protein existence level 1. TetR is the repressor of the tetracycline resistance element; its N-terminal region forms a helix-turn-helix structure and binds DNA. Binding of tetracycline to TetR reduces the repressor affinity for the tetracycline resistance gene (tetA) promoter operator sites. From Escherichia coli.
  12960..14108   -  CDS            trfA: trans-acting replication protein that binds to and activates oriV
  14407..15201   -  CDS            KanR: aminoglycoside phosphotransferase; aphA-3; confers resistance to kanamycin
  15393..16160   +  mobile_element IS1: prokaryotic transposable element IS1
  16169..16318   -  CDS            satA (fragment): STA_BACSU - Also known as yyaR. Experimental evidence at protein level: Swiss-Prot protein existence level 1. Involved in resistance to streptothricin, a broad-spectrum antibiotic produced by streptomycetes. Detoxifies streptothricin via acetylation of the beta amino group of the first beta-lysyl moiety of streptothricin. From Bacillus subtilis (strain 168).
  16317..16511   -  CDS            satA (fragment): STA_BACSU - Also known as yyaR. Experimental evidence at protein level: Swiss-Prot protein existence level 1. Involved in resistance to streptothricin, a broad-spectrum antibiotic produced by streptomycetes. Detoxifies streptothricin via acetylation of the beta amino group of the first beta-lysyl moiety of streptothricin. From Bacillus subtilis (strain 168).
  16514..16789   -  CDS            klaC (fragment): KLAC_ECOLX - Also known as telB. Protein predicted: Swiss-Prot protein existence level 4. Belongs to the kla operon, which is associated with cryptic tellurite resistance, and IncW plasmid fertility inhibition. From Escherichia coli.
  16853..62      -  rep_origin     oriV (across the origin): incP origin of replication
