[The description below was written by a language model from this plasmid's Addgene catalogue record and pLannotate feature annotations shown in this document.]
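Description:
JD639 is an Agrobacterium binary vector built on the Gateway destination backbone pGWB14, carrying a chimeric plant regeneration factor for plant transformation. The backbone outside the T-DNA is a broad-host-range IncP-type replicon. It has oriV with its trans-acting replication protein trfA, plus oriT and traJ for conjugal mobilisation, so the plasmid can be maintained in both E. coli and Agrobacterium. Bacterial selection is by kanamycin, through an aphA-3 KanR gene. The annotation also picks up backbone remnants: an IS1 element, tetracycline-resistance fragments and a partial ColE1-type ori. The sequenced record is about 17.4 kb, close to the catalogued total size.

Between the nopaline-type right and left T-DNA borders sit three plant expression units. The payload is driven by the CaMV 35S promoter and flanked by attB1 and attB2 sites, indicating that it was introduced by Gateway recombination. It encodes a Vitis GRF4–GIF1 fusion. The automated annotation labels the two halves by homology to maize GRF1 and Arabidopsis GIF1, but the catalogue identifies them as grapevine-derived synthetic sequence. The GRF4 portion is described as miR396-resistant, meaning its microRNA target site has been altered to escape miR396-mediated repression. A 3xHA epitope tag lies downstream of attB2, consistent with a C-terminal tag, and is followed by a NOS terminator. The two plant selection cassettes are NOS promoter–nptII–NOS terminator (kanamycin/G418) and, in the opposite orientation, 35S–HygR–NOS terminator (hygromycin). According to the associated publication title, GRF–GIF chimeras of this kind are used to improve the regeneration efficiency of transgenic plants.
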