Addgene plasmid #160398: JD639
Purpose: Binary vector pGWB14 including miR396-resistant Vitis GRF4-GIF1 under 35S promoter/Plant transformation
Depositing lab: Jorge Dubcovsky. Depositing organization: University of California, Davis. Publication: A GRF-GIF chimeric protein improves the regeneration efficiency of transgenic plants. Debernardi JM, Tricoli DM, Ercoli MF, Hayta S, Ronald P, Palatnik JF, Dubcovsky J. Nat Biotechnol. 2020 Oct 12. pii: 10.1038/s41587-020-0703-0. doi: 10.1038/s41587-020-0703-0. PubMed 33046875.
Backbone
  Vector backbone: pGWB14
  Backbone size w/o insert (bp): 17356
  Total vector size (bp): 17363
  Vector type: Binary vector
  Selectable markers: Neomycin (select with G418), Hygromycin
Growth in bacteria
  Bacterial resistance: Kanamycin, 50 μg/mL
  Growth temperature: 37°C
  Growth strain: DH5alpha
  Copy number: Unknown
Gene/Insert
  Gene/Insert name: 35S::vitis miR396-resistant GRF4-GIF1 chimera
  Species: Synthetic; Vitis
Terms and licenses: Academic/Nonprofit Terms; Industry Terms: Not Available to Industry
How to cite: JD639 was a gift from Jorge Dubcovsky (Addgene plasmid # 160398 ; http://n2t.net/addgene:160398 ; RRID:Addgene_160398)
