>Addgene plasmid #160398 | JD639 | depositor partial sequence | sequence record 310605 | Vitis miR396-resistant GRF4-GIF1
ATGAAGCAAAGCTTTGTGGGGGTTTCTTCACAAACAGAGGCTGAGACAAGAGCCAGAGAGAGTGACACAC
AGACACACCCACAAAGGAACCTCAGTCACTGTCCCCAAAAACATCCTCAAAACTTGCAAAGAACCCAAAA
TGGTGGGTCTGTTGGGGGGGCATCAATGGCAACAGGGATGATGGTGAGGTCATCACCATTCACAGTGTCT
CAGTGGCAGGAGCTGGAGCATCAAGCTTTGATCTTTAAGTATCTAATGGCAGGACTACCCGTCCCACCTG
ATCTTGTGCTTCCTATTCAGAAGAGCTTTGAATCTATGTCTTCTAGGTTCTTCCACCATCCTACCATGGG
TTACTGTTCCTTCTATGGGAAGAAGGTGGACCCGGAGCCAGGTAGATGCCGGAGGACTGATGGCAAGAAA
TGGAGGTGCTCCAAAGACGCCTACCCGGACTCCAAGTACTGTGAGCGCCACATGCACCGTGGCCGCAACC
GTTCTAGAAAACCGGTCGAATCACAAACTACTACACAGTCTTCTTCGACTGTGACTTCACTAACTGTCAC
TGGAGGCAGTGGCAGTGGAGCCGGGACCTTCCAGAACCTTCCCCTGCAAAACTTCAATAACCCCCAAGGC
GGCCCGGGGTCCGGAACCAACCAATCCCAATTCCATATGGAGCCCATTCCCTATGGCATTCCTAATAAAG
ATTACAGGTATCTTCATGGACTTAAACCCGAGGTAGGCGAACATAGTTTCTTCTCTGAAGCTTCAGGAAG
CAACAGGGGTCTTCAGATGGACTCGCCTTTGGACAGCACATGGCCTCTGATGCCATCACGGGTCTCATCA
TTCCCCCCATCAAAATCAAGTGAAAACTCCATCTTGCAGAGTGACTACCCCCAGCATTCGTTCTTCAGCA
GCGAATTTGCGTCGGGAGAGGTTGTGAAACAGGAGGGTCAGTCTCTCCGTCCTTTCTTTGACGAGTGGCC
TAAAACCAGAGACTCCTGGTCCGGCCTTGAGGAAGAGAGGTCCAACCAGACCTCATTCTCCACAACCCAG
CTCTCAATTTCGATCCCAATGGCCTCCTCTGACTTCTCAACAACCAGCTCTCGGTCTCCCCACGATAACG
CGGCCGCTGCCATGCAGCCCATGATGGCAGCCTATTACCCCAGCAACGTCACCACTGATCACATTCAGCA
GTATCTTGATGAAAACAAGTCATTGATTCTGAAGATTGTTGAGAGCCAGAATTCAGGAAAATTGACTGAA
TGTGCAGAGAACCAGGCAAGACTACAGAGAAACCTCATGTACCTGGCTGCAATCGCTGATTCTCAACCCC
AACCACCCACCATGCATGCTCAGTTCCCTCCTAGTGGCATTGTTCAGCCAGGAGCTCACTACATGCAGCA
CCAACAAGCTCAACAAATGACACCACAGTCGCTCCTGGCTGCACGCTCCTCCATGCTGTACTCCCAACAA
CCATTTTCGGCCCTGCAACAACAACAAGCCATCCATAGCCAGCTTGGCATGGGCTCTGGTGGAAGTGCAG
GACTTCACATGCTGCAAAGCGAGGGGAGTAATCCAGGAGGCAATGGAACACTGGGGACTGATATGGGAAA
TGCAGAAGGGCGAGGAGGGAACTCAGGAGGTCAGGGTGGGGATGGAGGTGAGACTCTTTACTTGAAAGCT
GCTGAAGATGGGAATTGA
